>Addgene plasmid #246099 | pEYFP-C1-PHF13_NTD (21-70) | addgene full sequence | sequence record 492692 | Addgene NGS Result
TAGTTATTAATAGTAATCAATTACGGGGTCATTAGTTCATAGCCCATATATGGAGTTCCGCGTTACATAA
CTTACGGTAAATGGCCCGCCTGGCTGACCGCCCAACGACCCCCGCCCATTGACGTCAATAATGACGTATG
TTCCCATAGTAACGCCAATAGGGACTTTCCATTGACGTCAATGGGTGGAGTATTTACGGTAAACTGCCCA
CTTGGCAGTACATCAAGTGTATCATATGCCAAGTACGCCCCCTATTGACGTCAATGACGGTAAATGGCCC
GCCTGGCATTATGCCCAGTACATGACCTTATGGGACTTTCCTACTTGGCAGTACATCTACGTATTAGTCA
TCGCTATTACCATGGTGATGCGGTTTTGGCAGTACATCAATGGGCGTGGATAGCGGTTTGACTCACGGGG
ATTTCCAAGTCTCCACCCCATTGACGTCAATGGGAGTTTGTTTTGGCACCAAAATCAACGGGACTTTCCA
AAATGTCGTAACAACTCCGCCCCATTGACGCAAATGGGCGGTAGGCGTGTACGGTGGGAGGTCTATATAA
GCAGAGCTGGTTTAGTGAACCGTCAGATCCGCTAGCGCTACCGGTCGCCACCATGGTGAGCAAGGGCGAG
GAGCTGTTCACCGGGGTGGTGCCCATCCTGGTCGAGCTGGACGGCGACGTAAACGGCCACAAGTTCAGCG
TGTCCGGCGAGGGCGAGGGCGATGCCACCTACGGCAAGCTGACCCTGAAGTTCATCTGCACCACCGGCAA
GCTGCCCGTGCCCTGGCCCACCCTCGTGACCACCTTCGGCTACGGCCTGCAGTGCTTCGCCCGCTACCCC
GACCACATGAAGCAGCACGACTTCTTCAAGTCCGCCATGCCCGAAGGCTACGTCCAGGAGCGCACCATCT
TCTTCAAGGACGACGGCAACTACAAGACCCGCGCCGAGGTGAAGTTCGAGGGCGACACCCTGGTGAACCG
CATCGAGCTGAAGGGCATCGACTTCAAGGAGGACGGCAACATCCTGGGGCACAAGCTGGAGTACAACTAC
AACAGCCACAACGTCTATATCATGGCCGACAAGCAGAAGAACGGCATCAAGGTGAACTTCAAGATCCGCC
ACAACATCGAGGACGGCAGCGTGCAGCTCGCCGACCACTACCAGCAGAACACCCCCATCGGCGACGGCCC
CGTGCTGCTGCCCGACAACCACTACCTGAGCTACCAGTCCGCCCTGAGCAAAGACCCCAACGAGAAGCGC
GATCACATGGTCCTGCTGGAGTTCGTGACCGCCGCCGGGATCACTCTCGGCATGGACGAGCTGTACAAGT
CCGGACTCAGATCTCGAGCTCAAGCTTCGAATTCTGCAGTCGACGGTACCGCGGGCCCGGGATCCATGAG
GCGCAGGACCGTGGAAGACTTCAACAAATTCTGCACCTTTGTCTTGGCCTATGCTGGCTACATCCCTTAT
CCGAAGGAGGAACTCCCTTTAAGGAGCAGCCCCAGCCCTGCTAACAGCACTGCTGGTACCATTGACAGCG
ACGGCTGGTGAGGATCCACCGGATCTAGATAACTGATCATAATCAGCCATACCACATTTGTAGAGGTTTT
ACTTGCTTTAAAAAACCTCCCACACCTCCCCCTGAACCTGAAACATAAAATGAATGCAATTGTTGTTGTT
AACTTGTTTATTGCAGCTTATAATGGTTACAAATAAAGCAATAGCATCACAAATTTCACAAATAAAGCAT
TTTTTTCACTGCATTCTAGTTGTGGTTTGTCCAAACTCATCAATGTATCTTAAGGCGTAAATTGTAAGCG
TTAATATTTTGTTAAAATTCGCGTTAAATTTTTGTTAAATCAGCTCATTTTTTAACCAATAGGCCGAAAT
CGGCAAAATCCCTTATAAATCAAAAGAATAGACCGAGATAGGGT
[37 nt withheld, positions 1935-1971]
AAAGAACGTGGACTCCAACGTCAAAGG
[49 nt withheld, positions 1999-2047]
T
[91 nt withheld, positions 2049-2139]
G
[124 nt withheld, positions 2141-2264]
CAGGTGGCACTTTTCGGGGAAATGTGCGCGGAACCCCTATTTGTTTATTTTTCTAAATACATTCAAATAT
GTATCCGCTCATGAGACAATAACCCTGATAAATGCTTCAATAATATTGAAAAAGGAAGAGTCCTGAGGCG
GAAAGAACCAGCTGTGGAATGTGTGTCAGTTAGGGTGTGGAAAGTCCCCAGGCTCCCCAGCAGGCAGAAG
TATGCAAAGCATGCATCTCAATTAGTCAGCAACCAGGTGTGGAAAGTCCCCAGGCTCCCCAGCAGGCAGA
AGTATGCAAAGCATGCATCTCAATTAGTCAGCAACCATAGTCCCGCCCCTAACTCCGCCCATCCCGCCCC
TAACTCCGCCCAGTTCCGCCCATTCTCCGCCCCATGGCTGACTAATTTTTTTTATTTATGCAGAGGCCGA
GGCCGCCTCGGCCTCTGAGCTATTCCAGAAGTAGTGAGGAGGCTTTTTTGGAGGCCTAGGCTTTTGCAAA
GATCGATCAAGAGACAGGATGAGGATCGTTTCGCATGATTGAACAAGATGGATTGCACGCAGGTTCTCCG
GCCGCTTGGGTGGAGAGGCTATTCGGCTATGACTGGGCACAACAGACAATCGGCTGCTCTGATGCCGCCG
TGTTCCGGCTGTCAGCGCAGGGGCGCCCGGTTCTTTTTGTCAAGACCGACCTGTCCGGTGCCCTGAATGA
ACTGCAAGACGAGGCAGCGCGGCTATCGTGGCTGGCCACGACGGGCGTTCCTTGCGCAGCTGTGCTCGAC
GTTGTCACTGAAGCGGGAAGGGACTGGCTGCTATTGGGCGAAGTGCCGGGGCAGGATCTCCTGTCATCTC
ACCTTGCTCCTGCCGAGAAAGTATCCATCATGGCTGATGCAATGCGGCGGCTGCATACGCTTGATCCGGC
TACCTGCCCATTCGACCACCAAGCGAAACATCGCATCGAGCGAGCACGTACTCGGATGGAAGCCGGTCTT
GTCGATCAGGATGATCTGGACGAAGAGCATCAGGGGCTCGCGCCAGCCGAACTGTTCGCCAGGCTCAAGG
CGAGCATGCCCGACGGCGAGGATCTCGTCGTGACCCATGGCGATGCCTGCTTGCCGAATATCATGGTGGA
AAATGGCCGCTTTTCTGGATTCATCGACTGTGGCCGGCTGGGTGTGGCGGACCGCTATCAGGACATAGCG
TTGGCTACCCGTGATATTGCTGAAGAGCTTGGCGGCGAATGGGCTGACCGCTTCCTCGTGCTTTACGGTA
TCGCCGCTCCCGATTCGCAGCGCATCGCCTTCTATCGCCTTCTTGACGAGTTCTTCTGAGCGGGACTCTG
GGGTTCGAAATGACCGACCAAGCGACGCCCAACCTGCCATCACGAGATTTCGATTCCACCGCCGCCTTCT
ATGAAAGGTTGGGCTTCGGAATCGTTTTCCGGGACGCCGGCTGGATGATCCTCCAGCGCGGGGATCTCAT
GCTGGAGTTCTTCGCCCACCCTAGGGGGAGGCTAACTGAAACACGGAAGGAGACAATACCGGAAGGAACC
CGCGCTATGACGGCAATAAAAAGACAGAATAAAACGCACGGTGTTGGGTCGTTTGTTCATAAACGCGGGG
TTCGGTCCCAGGGCTGGCACTCTGTCGATACCCCACCGAGACCCCATTGGGGCCAATACGCCCGCGTTTC
TTCCTTTTCCCCACCCCACCCCCCAAGTTCGGGTGAAGGCCCAGGGCTCGCAGCCAACGTCGGGGCGGCA
GGCCCTGCCATAGCCTCAGGTTACTCATATATACTTTAGATTGATTTAAAACTTCATTTTTAATTTAAAA
GGATCTAGGTGAAGATCCTTTTTGATAATCTCATGACCAAAATCCCTTAACGTGAGTTTTCGTTCCACTG
AGCGTCAGACCCCGTAGAAAAGATCAAAGGATCTTCTTGAGATCCTTTTTTTCTGCGCGTAATCTGCTGC
TTGCAAACAAAAAAACCACCGCTACCAGCGGTGGTTTGTTTGCCGGATCAAGAGCTACCAACTCTTTTTC
CGAAGGTAACTGGCTTCAGCAGAGCGCAGATACCAAATACTGTTCTTCTAGTGTAGCCGTAGTTAGGCCA
CCACTTCAAGAACTCTGTATCACCGCCTACATACCTCGCTCTGCTAATCCTGTTACCAGTGGCTGCTGCC
AGTGGCGATAAGTCGTGTCTTACCGGGTTGGACTCAAGACGATAGTTACCGGATAAGGCGCAGCGGTCGG
GCTGAACGGGGGGTTCGTGCACACAGCCCAGCTTGGAGCGAACGACCTACACCGAACTGAGATACCTACA
GCGTGAGCTATGAGAAAGCGCCACGCTTCCCGAAGGGAGAAAGGCGGACAGGTATCCGGTAAGCGGCAGG
GTCGGAACAGGAGAGCGCACGAGGGAGCTTCCAGGGGGAAACGCCTGGTATCTTTATAGTCCTGTCGGGT
TTCGCCACCTCTGACTTGAGCGTCGATTTTTGTGATGCTCGTCAGGGGGGCGGAGCCTATGGAAAAACGC
CAGCAACGCGGCCTTTTTACGGTTCCTGGCCTTTTGCTGGCCTTTTGCTCACATGTTCTTTCCTGCGTTA
TCCCCTGATTCTGTGGATAACCGTATTACCGCCATGCAT
Features (pLannotate 1.2.2; 15 found; start..end, strand, type, name):
     61..364     +  enhancer       CMV enhancer: human cytomegalovirus immediate early enhancer
    365..568     +  promoter       CMV promoter: human cytomegalovirus (CMV) immediate early promoter
    613..1329    +  CDS            EYFP: EYFP is a basic (constitutively fluorescent) green/yellow fluorescent protein published in 1996, derived from Aequorea victoria. It is reported to be a very rapidly-maturing weak dimer with high acid sensitivity.
   1330..1395    +  misc_feature   MCS: multiple cloning site
   1387..1548    +  CDS            PHF13 (fragment): PHF13_HUMAN - Experimental evidence at protein level: Swiss-Prot protein existence level 1. Modulates chromatin structure. Required for normal chromosome condensation during the early stages of mitosis. Required for normal chromosome separation during mitosis. From Homo sapiens (Human).
   1574..1658    +  CDS            large T antigen (fragment): large T antigen from SV40 (simian virus 40)
   1681..1802    +  polyA_signal   SV40 poly(A) signal: SV40 polyadenylation signal
   1836..2264    -  rep_origin     f1 ori (sequence partly withheld): f1 bacteriophage origin of replication; arrow indicates direction of (+) strand synthesis
   2291..2395    +  promoter       AmpR promoter: bla
   2397..2754    +  promoter       SV40 promoter: SV40 enhancer and early promoter
   2789..3583    +  CDS            NeoR/KanR: aminoglycoside phosphotransferase from Tn5; aph(3')-II (or nptII); confers resistance to neomycin, kanamycin, and G418 (Geneticin®)
   3604..3756    +  CDS            ble (fragment): BLE_KLEPN - Experimental evidence at protein level: Swiss-Prot protein existence level 1. Binding protein with a strong affinity to the bleomycin family of antibiotics. Binds to CL990; an antimitotic-antibiotic compound. From Klebsiella pneumoniae.
   3815..3862    +  polyA_signal   HSV TK poly(A) signal: herpes simplex virus thymidine kinase polyadenylation signal (Cole and Stacy, 1985)
   3953..3969    -  polyA_signal   bGH poly(A) signal (fragment): bovine growth hormone polyadenylation signal
   4191..4779    +  rep_origin     ori: high-copy-number ColE1/pMB1/pBR322/pUC origin of replication
