[The description below was written by a language model from this plasmid's Addgene catalogue record and pLannotate feature annotations shown in this document.]
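Description:
pEYFP-C1-PHF13_NTD (21-70) is a mammalian expression plasmid built on the pEYFP-C1 backbone, designed to produce a short N-terminal fragment of human PHF13 (also known as PHF5 or SPOC1) as a fluorescent fusion protein. The sequenced plasmid is about 4.9 kb. It replicates in E. coli at high copy from a ColE1/pUC-type origin and also carries an f1 phage origin. Selection relies on a single NeoR/KanR (Tn5 aminoglycoside phosphotransferase) gene placed behind tandem bacterial (bla-type) and SV40 early promoters and followed by an HSV TK polyadenylation signal. This arrangement gives kanamycin resistance in bacteria and allows G418 selection in transfected mammalian cells.

The expression cassette is driven by the human cytomegalovirus immediate-early enhancer and promoter. It encodes the yellow fluorescent protein, followed by the multiple cloning site and then the roughly 156 bp insert covering PHF13 residues 21–70, so the fluorescent tag sits at the N terminus of the fragment. Transcripts terminate at an SV40 poly(A) signal. The catalogue describes the tag as mEYFP, whereas the automated annotation simply labels it EYFP; the record does not detail any monomerising change. Small annotated fragments of SV40 large T antigen, ble and the bGH poly(A) signal appear to be backbone remnants or partial matches rather than functional parts. The restriction sites used for cloning are not specified.

PHF13 is a chromatin-associated protein implicated in chromosome condensation and segregation during mitosis. The associated publication concerns how PHF13 oligomerization affects its chromatin affinity and function. The construct is suited to expressing and visualising the isolated N-terminal domain in live or fixed mammalian cells.
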