Addgene plasmid #246099: pEYFP-C1-PHF13_NTD (21-70)
Purpose: Expression of human PHF13 N terminal domain fused to mEYFP in mammalian cells
Depositing lab: Sarah Kinkley. Depositing organization: Max Planck Institute for Molecular Genetics. Publication: Differential oligomerization regulates PHF13 chromatin affinity and function. Rossi F, Magalhaes AP, Buschow R, Schubert T, Glaser L, Fontana A, Mai J, Staege H, Grimme A, Will H, Schriener S, Hnisz D, Vingron M, Chiariello AM, Kinkley S. Nucleic Acids Res. 2025 Jun 20;53(12):gkaf572. doi: 10.1093/nar/gkaf572. PubMed 40598901.
Backbone
  Vector backbone: pEYFP_C1
  Vector type: Mammalian Expression
Growth in bacteria
  Bacterial resistance: Kanamycin, 50 μg/mL
  Growth temperature: 37°C
  Growth strain: DH5alpha
  Copy number: High Copy
Gene/Insert
  Gene/Insert name: PHF13_NTD ( aa 21-70)
  Species: H. sapiens (human)
  Insert size (bp): 156
  Mutation: aa 21 - 70
  Entrez Gene: PHF13 (a.k.a. PHF5, SPOC1)
  Tag / fusion protein: mEYFP (N terminal on insert)
  Cloning method: Restriction Enzyme; 5′ cloning site Unspecified (unknown if destroyed)
  Sequencing primers: 5′ GATCACATGGTCCTGCTG; 3′ TTTAAAGCAAGTAAAACCTC
Terms and licenses: Academic/Nonprofit Terms; Industry Terms: Not Available to Industry
How to cite: pEYFP-C1-PHF13_NTD (21-70) was a gift from Sarah Kinkley (Addgene plasmid # 246099 ; http://n2t.net/addgene:246099 ; RRID:Addgene_246099)
