>Addgene plasmid #246099 | pEYFP-C1-PHF13_NTD (21-70) | depositor partial sequence | sequence record 483949 | CMV FWD
GCTTATAGCAGAGCTGGTTTAGTGAACCGTCAGATCCGCTAGCGCTACCGGTCGCCACCATGGTGAGCAA
GGGCGAGGAGCTGTTCACCGGGGTGGTGCCCATCCTGGTCGAGCTGGACGGCGACGTAAACGGCCACAAG
TTCAGCGTGTCCGGCGAGGGCGAGGGCGATGCCACCTACGGCAAGCTGACCCTGAAGTTCATCTGCACCA
CCGGCAAGCTGCCCGTGCCCTGGCCCACCCTCGTGACCACCTTCGGCTACGGCCTGCAGTGCTTCGCCCG
CTACCCCGACCACATGAAGCAGCACGACTTCTTCAAGTCCGCCATGCCCGAAGGCTACGTCCAGGAGCGC
ACCATCTTCTTCAAGGACGACGGCAACTACAAGACCCGCGCCGAGGTGAAGTTCGAGGGCGACACCCTGG
TGAACCGCATCGAGCTGAAGGGCATCGACTTCAAGGAGGACGGCAACATCCTGGGGCACAAGCTGGAGTA
CAACTACAACAGCCACAACGTCTATATCATGGCCGACAAGCAGAAGAACGGCATCAAGGTGAACTTCAAG
ATCCGCCACAACATCGAGGACGGCAGCGTGCAGCTCGCCGACCACTACCAGCAGAACACCCCCATCGGCG
ACGGCCCCGTGCTGCTGCCCGACAACCACTACCTGAGCTACCAGTCCGCCCTGAGCAAAGACCCCAACGA
GAAGCGCGATCACATGGTCCTGCTGGAGTTCGTGACCGCCGCCGGGATCACTCTCGGCATGGACGAGCTG
TACAAGTCCGGACTCAGATCTCGAGCTCAAGCTTCGAATTCTGCAGTCGACGGTACCGCGGGCCCGGGAT
CCATGAGGCGCAGGACCGTGGAAGACTTCAACAAATTCTGCACCTTTGTCTTGGCCTATGCTGGCTACAT
CCCTTATCCGAAGGAGGAACTCCCTTTAAGGAGCAGCCCCAGCCCTGCTAACAGCACTGCTGGTACCATT
GACAGCGACGGCTGGTGAGGATCCACCGGATCTAGATAACTGATCATAATCAGCCATACCACATTTGTAG
AGGTTTTACTTGCTTTAAAAAACCTCCCACACCTCCCCCTGAACCTGAAACATAAAATGAATGCAATTGT
TGTTGTTAACTTGTTTATTGCAGCTTATAAGGGTTACAAATAAAGCAATAGCATCACAAATTTCCCAAAT
AAAGCATTTTTTTCACTGCATTCTAGTTGGGGTTTGTCCAAACTCA
