>Addgene plasmid #246099 | pEYFP-C1-PHF13_NTD (21-70) | depositor partial sequence | sequence record 483950 | EGFP FWD
CGGGTCCTCTCGGCATGGGACGAGCTGTACAAGTCCGGACTCAGATCTCGAGCTCAAGCTTCGAATTCTG
CAGTCGACGGTACCGCGGGCCCGGGATCCATGAGGCGCAGGACCGTGGAAGACTTCAACAAATTCTGCAC
CTTTGTCTTGGCCTATGCTGGCTACATCCCTTATCCGAAGGAGGAACTCCCTTTAAGGAGCAGCCCCAGC
CCTGCTAACAGCACTGCTGGTACCATTGACAGCGACGGCTGGTGAGGATCCACCGGATCTAGATAACTGA
TCATAATCAGCCATACCACATTTGTAGAGGTTTTACTTGCTTTAAAAAACCTCCCACACCTCCCCCTGAA
CCTGAAACATAAAATGAATGCAATTGTTGTTGTTAACTTGTTTATTGCAGCTTATAATGGTTACAAATAA
AGCAATAGCATCACAAATTTCACAAATAAAGCATTTTTTTCACTGCATTCTAGTTGTGGTTTGTCCAAAC
TCATCAATGTATCTTAAGGCGTAAATTGTAAGCGTTAATATTTTGTTAAAATTCGCGTTAAATTTTTGTT
AAATCAGCTCATTTTTTAACCAATAGGCCGAAATCGGCAAAATCCCTTATAAATCAAAAGAATAGACCGA
GATAGGGT
[37 nt withheld, positions 639-675]
AAAGAACGTGGACTCCAACGTCAAAGG
[49 nt withheld, positions 703-751]
T
[91 nt withheld, positions 753-843]
G
[104 nt withheld, positions 845-948]
GGCGCCGCTACAGGGCGCGTCAGGTGGCACTTTTCGGGGAAATGTGCGCGGAACCCCTATTTGTTTATTT
TTCTAAATACATTCAAATATGTATCCGCTCATGAGACAATAACCCTGATAAATGCTTCAATAATATTGAA
AAAGGAAGAGTCCTGAGGCGGAAAGAACCAGCTGTGGAATGTGTGTCAGTTAGGGTGTGGAAAGTCCCCA
GGCTCCCCAGCAGGCAGAAGTATGCAAAGCATGCATCTCAATTAGTCAGCAACCAGGTGTGGAAAGTCCC
CAGGCTCCCCA
